Addgene plasmid #79520: 5FEA (LdBRD19, LdBPK_363520.1)
Purpose: Bacterial expression for structure determination; may not be full ORF
Depositing lab: Cheryl Arrowsmith. Depositing organization: University of Toronto.
Backbone
  Vector backbone: pET15-MHL
  Backbone manufacturer: SGC (Addgene Plasmid #26092)
  Backbone size w/o insert (bp): 7737
  Vector type: Bacterial Expression
Growth in bacteria
  Bacterial resistance: Ampicillin, 100 μg/mL
  Growth temperature: 37°C
  Growth strain: DH5alpha
  Copy number: High Copy
Gene/Insert
  Gene/Insert name: LdBPK_363520.1 (alt names: LdBPK_363520.1:MAC055-E04:C235036; LdBPK_363520.1:H25-E160)
  Insert size (bp): 408
  Promoter: T7-lacO
  Tag / fusion protein: 6xHis (N terminal on backbone); TEV cleavage site (N terminal on backbone)
  Cloning method: Ligation Independent Cloning
  Sequencing primers: 5′ T7; 3′ T7-term
Terms and licenses: Academic/Nonprofit Terms; Industry Terms: Not Available to Industry
Depositor comments: Please see http://www.thesgc.org/structures/5FEA for more information.
How to cite: 5FEA (LdBRD19, LdBPK_363520.1) was a gift from Cheryl Arrowsmith (Addgene plasmid # 79520 ; http://n2t.net/addgene:79520 ; RRID:Addgene_79520)
