[The description below was written by a language model from this plasmid's Addgene catalogue record and pLannotate feature annotations shown in this document.]
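Description:
5FEA (LdBRD19, LdBPK_363520.1) is a bacterial expression plasmid built on the pET15-MHL backbone for producing a protein fragment for structure determination. The 408 bp insert, introduced by ligation-independent cloning, encodes a portion of the gene LdBPK_363520.1 (LdBRD19). One alternative name indicates a construct spanning residues H25 to E160, and the record cautions that it may not be the full open reading frame. The source organism is not explicitly stated in the fields.

Expression is driven by a T7 promoter followed by a lac operator and the phage T7 gene 10 ribosome binding site, with a T7 terminator downstream. A plasmid-borne lacI gene with its own promoter supplies the repressor. Transcription therefore requires a host providing T7 RNA polymerase and is held off until relieved by IPTG or lactose. The backbone contributes an N-terminal 6xHis tag for affinity purification, followed by a TEV protease site that allows the tag to be removed. The short "capTEV" hit just after the RBS most likely reflects this His/TEV leader. The small "SET1" fragment before the terminator appears to be residual pET vector sequence rather than a functional solubility tag.

The plasmid carries the bla gene for ampicillin resistance and a ColE1/pMB1-type origin. It also retains pBR322-derived bom and rop elements and disrupted, non-functional tetracycline resistance fragments. The catalogue lists it as high copy, although rop is normally associated with reduced copy number. The assembled sequence is 6,130 nt, shorter than the listed 7,737 bp empty backbone. This would be consistent with the insert replacing a backbone stuffer during cloning, though the record does not say so.
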