Features (pLannotate 1.2.2; 19 found; start..end, strand, type, name):
    104..208     +  promoter       AmpR promoter: bla
    209..1069    +  CDS            AmpR: β-lactamase; bla; confers resistance to ampicillin, carbenicillin, and related antibiotics
   1240..1828    +  rep_origin     ori: high-copy-number ColE1/pMB1/pBR322/pUC origin of replication
   2014..2156    -  misc_feature   bom: basis of mobility region from pBR322
   2258..2449    -  CDS            rop: Rop protein, which maintains plasmids at low copy number; rop
   2466..2846    +  CDS            YPB1_ECOLX: Protein predicted: Swiss-Prot protein existence level 4. From Escherichia coli.
   3088..3712    -  CDS            TcR (fragment): tetracycline efflux protein; tet; confers resistance to tetracycline
   3727..3748    -  protein_bind   CAP binding site: CAP binding activates transcription in the presence of cAMP. E. coli catabolite activator protein
   3761..4843    -  CDS            lacI: lac repressor; lacI; The lac repressor binds to the lac operator to inhibit transcription in E. coli. This inhibition can be relieved by adding lactose or isopropyl-β-D-thiogalactopyranoside (IPTG).
   4844..4921    -  promoter       lacI promoter: lacI
   4929..5208    -  CDS            TcR (fragment): tetracycline efflux protein; tet; confers resistance to tetracycline
   5230..5248    +  promoter       T7 promoter: promoter for bacteriophage T7 RNA polymerase
   5249..5273    +  protein_bind   lac operator: The lac repressor binds to the lac operator to inhibit transcription in E. coli. This inhibition can be relieved by adding lactose or isopropyl-β-D-thiogalactopyranoside (IPTG). lac repressor encoded by lacI
   5288..5310    +  RBS            RBS: efficient ribosome binding site from bacteriophage T7 gene 10 (Olins and Rangwala, 1989)
   5318..5336    +  CDS            capTEV™ (fragment): composite tag for in vivo biotinylation, TEV protease cleavage, and 6xHis tagging
   5814..5863    +  CDS            SET1 (fragment): solubility-enhancement tag derived from T7 phage gene 10B
   5871..5918    +  terminator     T7 terminator: transcription terminator for bacteriophage T7 RNA polymerase
   5941..6045    -  CDS            TcR (fragment): tetracycline efflux protein; tet; confers resistance to tetracycline
   6093..6121    -  promoter       tet promoter: E. coli promoter for tetracycline efflux protein gene
>Addgene plasmid #79520 | 5FEA (LdBRD19, LdBPK_363520.1) | addgene full sequence | sequence record 150104 | Addgene assembled sequence
TTCTTGAAGACGAAAGGGCCTCGTGATACGCCTATTTTTATAGGTTAATGTCATGATAATAATGGTTTCT
TAGACGTCAGGTGGCACTTTTCGGGGAAATGTGCGCGGAACCCCTATTTGTTTATTTTTCTAAATACATT
CAAATATGTATCCGCTCATGAGACAATAACCCTGATAAATGCTTCAATAATATTGAAAAAGGAAGAGTAT
GAGTATTCAACATTTCCGTGTCGCCCTTATTCCCTTTTTTGCGGCATTTTGCCTTCCTGTTTTTGCTCAC
CCAGAAACGCTGGTGAAAGTAAAAGATGCTGAAGATCAGTTGGGTGCACGAGTGGGTTACATCGAACTGG
ATCTCAACAGCGGTAAGATCCTTGAGAGTTTTCGCCCCGAAGAACGTTTTCCAATGATGAGCACTTTTAA
AGTTCTGCTATGTGGCGCGGTATTATCCCGTGTTGACGCCGGGCAAGAGCAACTCGGTCGCCGCATACAC
TATTCTCAGAATGACTTGGTTGAGTACTCACCAGTCACAGAAAAGCATCTTACGGATGGCATGACAGTAA
GAGAATTATGCAGTGCTGCCATAACCATGAGTGATAACACTGCGGCCAACTTACTTCTGACAACGATCGG
AGGACCGAAGGAGCTAACCGCTTTTTTGCACAACATGGGGGATCATGTAACTCGCCTTGATCGTTGGGAA
CCGGAGCTGAATGAAGCCATACCAAACGACGAGCGTGACACCACGATGCCTGCAGCAATGGCAACAACGT
TGCGCAAACTATTAACTGGCGAACTACTTACTCTAGCTTCCCGGCAACAATTAATAGACTGGATGGAGGC
GGATAAAGTTGCAGGACCACTTCTGCGCTCGGCCCTTCCGGCTGGCTGGTTTATTGCTGATAAATCTGGA
GCCGGTGAGCGTGGGTCTCGCGGTATCATTGCAGCACTGGGGCCAGATGGTAAGCCCTCCCGTATCGTAG
TTATCTACACGACGGGGAGTCAGGCAACTATGGATGAACGAAATAGACAGATCGCTGAGATAGGTGCCTC
ACTGATTAAGCATTGGTAACTGTCAGACCAAGTTTACTCATATATACTTTAGATTGATTTAAAACTTCAT
TTTTAATTTAAAAGGATCTAGGTGAAGATCCTTTTTGATAATCTCATGACCAAAATCCCTTAACGTGAGT
TTTCGTTCCACTGAGCGTCAGACCCCGTAGAAAAGATCAAAGGATCTTCTTGAGATCCTTTTTTTCTGCG
CGTAATCTGCTGCTTGCAAACAAAAAAACCACCGCTACCAGCGGTGGTTTGTTTGCCGGATCAAGAGCTA
CCAACTCTTTTTCCGAAGGTAACTGGCTTCAGCAGAGCGCAGATACCAAATACTGTCCTTCTAGTGTAGC
CGTAGTTAGGCCACCACTTCAAGAACTCTGTAGCACCGCCTACATACCTCGCTCTGCTAATCCTGTTACC
AGTGGCTGCTGCCAGTGGCGATAAGTCGTGTCTTACCGGGTTGGACTCAAGACGATAGTTACCGGATAAG
GCGCAGCGGTCGGGCTGAACGGGGGGTTCGTGCACACAGCCCAGCTTGGAGCGAACGACCTACACCGAAC
TGAGATACCTACAGCGTGAGCTATGAGAAAGCGCCACGCTTCCCGAAGGGAGAAAGGCGGACAGGTATCC
GGTAAGCGGCAGGGTCGGAACAGGAGAGCGCACGAGGGAGCTTCCAGGGGGAAACGCCTGGTATCTTTAT
AGTCCTGTCGGGTTTCGCCACCTCTGACTTGAGCGTCGATTTTTGTGATGCTCGTCAGGGGGGCGGAGCC
TATGGAAAAACGCCAGCAACGCGGCCTTTTTACGGTTCCTGGCCTTTTGCTGGCCTTTTGCTCACATGTT
CTTTCCTGCGTTATCCCCTGATTCTGTGGATAACCGTATTACCGCCTTTGAGTGAGCTGATACCGCTCGC
CGCAGCCGAACGACCGAGCGCAGCGAGTCAGTGAGCGAGGAAGCGGAAGAGCGCCTGATGCGGTATTTTC
TCCTTACGCATCTGTGCGGTATTTCACACCGCATATATGGTGCACTCTCAGTACAATCTGCTCTGATGCC
GCATAGTTAAGCCAGTATACACTCCGCTATCGCTACGTGACTGGGTCATGGCTGCGCCCCGACACCCGCC
AACACCCGCTGACGCGCCCTGACGGGCTTGTCTGCTCCCGGCATCCGCTTACAGACAAGCTGTGACCGTC
TCCGGGAGCTGCATGTGTCAGAGGTTTTCACCGTCATCACCGAAACGCGCGAGGCAGCTGCGGTAAAGCT
CATCAGCGTGGTCGTGAAGCGATTCACAGATGTCTGCCTGTTCATCCGCGTCCAGCTCGTTGAGTTTCTC
CAGAAGCGTTAATGTCTGGCTTCTGATAAAGCGGGCCATGTTAAGGGCGGTTTTTTCCTGTTTGGTCACT
GATGCCTCCGTGTAAGGGGGATTTCTGTTCATGGGGGTAATGATACCGATGAAACGAGAGAGGATGCTCA
CGATACGGGTTACTGATGATGAACATGCCCGGTTACTGGAACGTTGTGAGGGTAAACAACTGGCGGTATG
GATGCGGCGGGACCAGAGAAAAATCACTCAGGGTCAATGCCAGCGCTTCGTTAATACAGATGTAGGTGTT
CCACAGGGTAGCCAGCAGCATCCTGCGATGCAGATCCGGAACATAATGGTGCAGGGCGCTGACTTCCGCG
TTTCCAGACTTTACGAAACACGGAAACCGAAGACCATTCATGTTGTTGCTCAGGTCGCAGACGTTTTGCA
GCAGCAGTCGCTTCACGTTCGCTCGCGTATCGGTGATTCATTCTGCTAACCAGTAAGGCAACCCCGCCAG
CCTAGCCGGGTCCTCAACGACAGGAGCACGATCATGCGCACCCGTGGCCAGGACCCAACGCTGCCCGAGA
TGCGCCGCGTGCGGCTGCTGGAGATGGCGGACGCGATGGATATGTTCTGCCAAGGGTTGGTTTGCGCATT
CACAGTTCTCCGCAAGAATTGATTGGCTCCAATTCTTGGAGTGGTGAATCCGTTAGCGAGGTGCCGCCGG
CTTCCATTCAGGTCGAGGTGGCCCGGCTCCATGCACCGCGACGCAACGCGGGGAGGCAGACAAGGTATAG
GGCGGCGCCTACAATCCATGCCAACCCGTTCCATGTGCTCGCCGAGGCGGCATAAATCGCCGTGACGATC
AGCGGTCCAGTGATCGAAGTTAGGCTGGTAAGAGCCGCGAGCGATCCTTGAAGCTGTCCCTGATGGTCGT
CATCTACCTGCCTGGACAGCATGGCCTGCAACGCGGGCATCCCGATGCCGCCGGAAGCGAGAAGAATCAT
AATGGGGAAGGCCATCCAGCCTCGCGTCGCGAACGCCAGCAAGACGTAGCCCAGCGCGTCGGCCGCCATG
CCGGCGATAATGGCCTGCTTCTCGCCGAAACGTTTGGTGGCGGGACCAGTGACGAAGGCTTGAGCGAGGG
CGTGCAAGATTCCGAATACCGCAAGCGACAGGCCGATCATCGTCGCGCTCCAGCGAAAGCGGTCCTCGCC
GAAAATGACCCAGAGCGCTGCCGGCACCTGTCCTACGAGTTGCATGATAAAGAAGACAGTCATAAGTGCG
GCGACGATAGTCATGCCCCGCGCCCACCGGAAGGAGCTGACTGGGTTGAAGGCTCTCAAGGGCATCGGTC
GAGATCCCGGTGCCTAATGAGTGAGCTAACTTACATTAATTGCGTTGCGCTCACTGCCCGCTTTCCAGTC
GGGAAACCTGTCGTGCCAGCTGCATTAATGAATCGGCCAACGCGCGGGGAGAGGCGGTTTGCGTATTGGG
CGCCAGGGTGGTTTTTCTTTTCACCAGTGAGACGGGCAACAGCTGATTGCCCTTCACCGCCTGGCCCTGA
GAGAGTTGCAGCAAGCGGTCCACGCTGGTTTGCCCCAGCAGGCGAAAATCCTGTTTGATGGTGGTTAACG
GCGGGATATAACATGAGCTGTCTTCGGTATCGTCGTATCCCACTACCGAGATATCCGCACCAACGCGCAG
CCCGGACTCGGTAATGGCGCGCATTGCGCCCAGCGCCATCTGATCGTTGGCAACCAGCATCGCAGTGGGA
ACGATGCCCTCATTCAGCATTTGCATGGTTTGTTGAAAACCGGACATGGCACTCCAGTCGCCTTCCCGTT
CCGCTATCGGCTGAATTTGATTGCGAGTGAGATATTTATGCCAGCCAGCCAGACGCAGACGCGCCGAGAC
AGAACTTAATGGGCCCGCTAACAGCGCGATTTGCTGGTGACCCAATGCGACCAGATGCTCCACGCCCAGT
CGCGTACCGTCTTCATGGGAGAAAATAATACTGTTGATGGGTGTCTGGTCAGAGACATCAAGAAATAACG
CCGGAACATTAGTGCAGGCAGCTTCCACAGCAATGGCATCCTGGTCATCCAGCGGATAGTTAATGATCAG
CCCACTGACGCGTTGCGCGAGAAGATTGTGCACCGCCGCTTTACAGGCTTCGACGCCGCTTCGTTCTACC
ATCGACACCACCACGCTGGCACCCAGTTGATCGGCGCGAGATTTAATCGCCGCGACAATTTGCGACGGCG
CGTGCAGGGCCAGACTGGAGGTGGCAACGCCAATCAGCAACGACTGTTTGCCCGCCAGTTGTTGTGCCAC
GCGGTTGGGAATGTAATTCAGCTCCGCCATCGCCGCTTCCACTTTTTCCCGCGTTTTCGCAGAAACGTGG
CTGGCCTGGTTCACCACGCGGGAAACGGTCTGATAAGAGACACCGGCATACTCTGCGACATCGTATAACG
TTACTGGTTTCACATTCACCACCCTGAATTGACTCTCTTCCGGGCGCTATCATGCCATACCGCGAAAGGT
TTTGCGCCATTCGATGGTGTCCGGGATCTCGACGCTCTCCCTTATGCGACTCCTGCATTAGGAAGCAGCC
CAGTAGTAGGTTGAGGCCGTTGAGCACCGCCGCCGCAAGGAATGGTGCATGCAAGGAGATGGCGCCCAAC
AGTCCCCCGGCCACGGGGCCTGCCACCATACCCACGCCGAAACAAGCGCTCATGAGCCCGAAGTGGCGAG
CCCGATCTTCCCCATCGGTGATGTCGGCGATATAGGCGCCAGCAACCGCACCTGTGGCGCCGGTGATGCC
GGCCACGATGCGTCCGGCGTAGAGGATCGAGATCTCGATCCCGCGAAATTAATACGACTCACTATAGGGG
AATTGTGAGCGGATAACAATTCCCCTCTAGAAATAATTTTGTTTAACTTTAAGAAGGAGATATACCATGC
ATCATCATCATCATCACAGCAGCGGCAGAGAAAACTTGTATTTCCAGGGCCACCCACGGCCGCTGCCAGC
CGGCAAGCACGCGCATCGACAGTCCCTAGAGACCATCCCCGAGGTGGCTGAGCTGTATCACTGTATCTAC
AAGCTCTACAATGAGGAAGAGAGCTCTGTGTGGTTTCGCGAGCCCGTCAACGCGCTGGCGCAGGAAATTT
TCACGTACTACGACGTGGTCAAGTCACCCATGAGCCTGCGACACATTCTCGACAACATTGTAAAGGGCGA
CACCTATTCCACCGCCCTACAGGTGATGGAAGACGTGGAGCTCATCTGGAAAAACTGCATTACCTTCAAC
GGTGCCAACTCGCTCTTGGCCACCGAGGCGGGCAAGTGCCGATCCGCGCTAGACCGAATCCGTCGCGCCT
ACCAGGACGATCAGCGCATCACCGTCGAGGAGGCTGAGTGATGACGAAGCTTGCGGCCGCACTCGAGGAT
CCGGCTGCTAACAAAGCCCGAAAGGAAGCTGAGTTGGCTGCTGCCACCGCTGAGCAATAACTAGCATAAC
CCCTTGGGGCCTCTAAACGGGTCTTGAGGGGTTTTTTGCTGAAAGGAGGAACTATATCCGGATATCCCGC
AAGAGGCCCGGCAGTACCGGCATAACCAAGCCTATGCCTACAGCATCCAGGGTGACGGTGCCGAGGATGA
CGATGAGCGCATTGTTAGATTTCATACACGGTGCCTGACTGCGTTAGCAATTTAACTGTGATAAACTACC
GCATTAAAGCTTATCGATGATAAGCTGTCAAACATGAGAA
