>Addgene plasmid #79520 | 5FEA (LdBRD19, LdBPK_363520.1) | depositor partial sequence | sequence record 148643 | Insert sequence
CACCCACGGCCGCTGCCAGCCGGCAAGCACGCGCATCGACAGTCCCTAGAGACCATCCCCGAGGTGGCTG
AGCTGTATCACTGTATCTACAAGCTCTACAATGAGGAAGAGAGCTCTGTGTGGTTTCGCGAGCCCGTCAA
CGCGCTGGCGCAGGAAATTTTCACGTACTACGACGTGGTCAAGTCACCCATGAGCCTGCGACACATTCTC
GACAACATTGTAAAGGGCGACACCTATTCCACCGCCCTACAGGTGATGGAAGACGTGGAGCTCATCTGGA
AAAACTGCATTACCTTCAACGGTGCCAACTCGCTCTTGGCCACCGAGGCGGGCAAGTGCCGATCCGCGCT
AGACCGAATCCGTCGCGCCTACCAGGACGATCAGCGCATCACCGTCGAGGAGGCTGAG
