>Addgene plasmid #79520 | 5FEA (LdBRD19, LdBPK_363520.1) | addgene partial sequence | sequence record 150102 | T7 5'-TAATACGACTCACTATAGGG-3'
ACTTTAAGAAGGAGATATACCATGCATCATCATCATCATCACAGCAGCGGCAGAGAAAACTTGTATTTCC
AGGGCCACCCACGGCCGCTGCCAGCCGGCAAGCACGCGCATCGACAGTCCCTAGAGACCATCCCCGAGGT
GGCTGAGCTGTATCACTGTATCTACAAGCTCTACAATGAGGAAGAGAGCTCTGTGTGGTTTCGCGAGCCC
GTCAACGCGCTGGCGCAGGAAATTTTCACGTACTACGACGTGGTCAAGTCACCCATGAGCCTGCGACACA
TTCTCGACAACATTGTAAAGGGCGACACCTATTCCACCGCCCTACAGGTGATGGAAGACGTGGAGCTCAT
CTGGAAAAACTGCATTACCTTCAACGGTGCCAACTCGCTCTTGGCCACCGAGGCGGGCAAGTGCCGATCC
GCGCTAGACCGAATCCGTCGCGCCTACCAGGACGATCAGCGCATCACCGTCGAGGAGGCTGAGTGATGAC
GAAGCTTGCGGCCGCACTCGAGGATCCGGCTGCTAACAAAGCCCGAAAGGAAGCTGAGTTGGCTGCTGCC
ACCGCTGAGCAATAACTAGCATAACCCCTTGGGGCCTCTAAACGGGTCTTGAGGGGTTTTTTGCTGAAAG
GAGGAACTATATCCGGATATCCCGCAAGAGGCCCGGCAGTACCGGCATAACCAAGCCTATGCCTACAGCA
TCCAGGGTGACGGTGCCGAGGATGACGATGAGCGCATTGTTAGATTTCATACACGGTGCCTGACTGCGTT
AGCAATTTAACTGTGATAAACTACCGCATTAAAGCTTATCGATGATAAGCTGTCAAACATGAGAATTCTT
GAAGACGAAAGGGCCTCGTGATACGCCTATTTTTATAGGTTAATGTCATGATAATAATGGTTTCTTA
