>Addgene plasmid #79520 | 5FEA (LdBRD19, LdBPK_363520.1) | addgene partial sequence | sequence record 150103 | T7term 5'-GCTAGTTATTGCTCAGCGG-3'
TAGCAGCCGGATCCTCGAGTGCGGCCGCAAGCTTCGTCATCACTCAGCCTCCTCGACGGTGATGCGCTGA
TCGTCCTGGTAGGCGCGACGGATTCGGTCTAGCGCGGATCGGCACTTGCCCGCCTCGGTGGCCAAGAGCG
AGTTGGCACCGTTGAAGGTAATGCAGTTTTTCCAGATGAGCTCCACGTCTTCCATCACCTGTAGGGCGGT
GGAATAGGTGTCGCCCTTTACAATGTTGTCGAGAATGTGTCGCAGGCTCATGGGTGACTTGACCACGTCG
TAGTACGTGAAAATTTCCTGCGCCAGCGCGTTGACGGGCTCGCGAAACCACACAGAGCTCTCTTCCTCAT
TGTAGAGCTTGTAGATACAGTGATACAGCTCAGCCACCTCGGGGATGGTCTCTAGGGACTGTCGATGCGC
GTGCTTGCCGGCTGGCAGCGGCCGTGGGTGGCCCTGGAAATACAAGTTTTCTCTGCCGCTGCTGTGATGA
TGATGATGATGCATGGTATATCTCCTTCTTAAAGTTAAACAAAATTATTTCTAGAGGGGAATTGTTATCC
GCTCACAATTCCCCTATAGTGAGTCGTATTAATTTCGCGGGATCGAGATCTCGATCCTCTACGCCGGACG
CATCGTGGCCGGCATCACCGGCGCCACAGGTGCGGTTGCTGGCGCCTATATCGCCGACATCACCGATGGG
GAAGATCGGGCTCGCCACTTCGGGCTCATGAGCGCTTGTTTCGGCGTGGGTATGGTGGCAGGCCCCGTGG
CCGGGGGACTGTTGGGCGCCATCTCCTTGCATGCACCATTCCTTGCGGCGGCGGTGCTCAACGGCCTCAA
CCTACTACTGGGCTGC
